>Addgene plasmid #238111 | TTR A120S | addgene full sequence | sequence record 479510 | Addgene NGS Result
ATCCGGATATAGTTCCTCCTTTCAGCAAAAAACCCCTCAAGACCCGTTTAGAGGCCCCAAGGGGTTATGC
TAGTTATTGCTCAGCGGTGGCAGCAGCCAACTCAGCTTCCTTTCGGGCTTTGTAGCAGCCGGATCTCATT
CCTTGGGATTGGTGACGACAGACGTGGTGGAATAGGAGTAGGGGCTCAGCAGGGCGGCAATGGTGTAGCG
GCGGGGGCCGGAGTCGTTGGCTGTGAATACCACCTCTGCATGCTCATGGAATGGGGAGATGCCAAGTGCC
TTCCAGTAAGATTTGGTGTCTATTTCCACTTTGTATATCCCTTCTACAAATTCCTCCTCAGTTGTGAGCC
CATGCAGCTCTCCAGACTCACTGGTTTTCCCAGAGGCAAATGGCTCCCAGGTGTCATCAGCAGCCTTTCT
GAACACATGCACGGCCACATTGATGGCAGGACTGCCTCGGACAGCATCTAGAACTTTGACCATCAGAGGA
CACTTGGATTCACCGGTGCCCGTAGGACCCATATGTATATCTCCTTCTTAAAGTTAAACAAAATTATTTC
TAGAGGGGAATTGTTATCCGCTCACAATTCCCCTATAGTGAGTCGTATTAATTTCGCGGGATCGAGATCG
ATCTCGATCCTCTACGCCGGACGCATCGTGGCCGGCATCACCGGCGCCACAGGTGCGGTTGCTGGCGCCT
ATATCGCCGACTCGCTCACTGACTCGCTGCGCTCGGTCGTTCGGCTGCGGCGAGCGGTATCAGCTCACTC
AAAGGCGGTAATACGGTTATCCACAGAATCAGGGGATAACGCAGGAAAGAACATGTGAGCAAAAGGCCAG
CAAAAGGCCAGGAACCGTAAAAAGGCCGCGTTGCTGGCGTTTTTCCATAGGCTCCGCCCCCCTGACGAGC
ATCACAAAAATCGACGCTCAAGTCAGAGGTGGCGAAACCCGACAGGACTATAAAGATACCAGGCGTTTCC
CCCTGGAAGCTCCCTCGTGCGCTCTCCTGTTCCGACCCTGCCGCTTACCGGATACCTGTCCGCCTTTCTC
CCTTCGGGAAGCGTGGCGCTTTCTCATAGCTCACGCTGTAGGTATCTCAGTTCGGTGTAGGTCGTTCGCT
CCAAGCTGGGCTGTGTGCACGAACCCCCCGTTCAGCCCGACCGCTGCGCCTTATCCGGTAACTATCGTCT
TGAGTCCAACCCGGTAAGACACGACTTATCGCCACTGGCAGCAGCCACTGGTAACAGGATTAGCAGAGCG
AGGTATGTAGGCGGTGCTACAGAGTTCTTGAAGTGGTGGCCTAACTACGGCTACACTAGAAGGACAGTAT
TTGGTATCTGCGCTCTGCTGAAGCCAGTTACCTTCGGAAAAAGAGTTGGTAGCTCTTGATCCGGCAAACA
AACCACCGCTGGTAGCGGTGGTTTTTTTGTTTGCAAGCAGCAGATTACGCGCAGAAAAAAAGGATCTCAA
GAAGATCCTTTGATCTTTTCTACGGGGTCTGACGCTCAGTGGAACGAAAACTCACGTTAAGGGATTTTGG
TCATGAACAATAAAACTGTCTGCTTACATAAACAGTAATACAAGGGGTGTTATGAGCCATATTCAACGGG
AAACGTCTTGCTCTAGGCCGCGATTAAATTCCAACATGGATGCTGATTTATATGGGTATAAATGGGCTCG
CGATAATGTCGGGCAATCAGGTGCGACAATCTATCGATTGTATGGGAAGCCCGATGCGCCAGAGTTGTTT
CTGAAACATGGCAAAGGTAGCGTTGCCAATGATGTTACAGATGAGATGGTCAGACTAAACTGGCTGACGG
AATTTATGCCTCTTCCGACCATCAAGCATTTTATCCGTACTCCTGATGATGCATGGTTACTCACCACTGC
GATCCCCGGGAAAACAGCATTCCAGGTATTAGAAGAATATCCTGATTCAGGTGAAAATATTGTTGATGCG
CTGGCAGTGTTCCTGCGCCGGTTGCATTCGATTCCTGTTTGTAATTGTCCTTTTAACAGCGATCGCGTAT
TTCGTCTCGCTCAGGCGCAATCACGAATGAATAACGGTTTGGTTGATGCGAGTGATTTTGATGACGAGCG
TAATGGCTGGCCTGTTGAACAAGTCTGGAAAGAAATGCATAAACTTTTGCCATTCTCACCGGATTCAGTC
GTCACTCATGGTGATTTCTCACTTGATAACCTTATTTTTGACGAGGGGAAATTAATAGGTTGTATTGATG
TTGGACGAGTCGGAATCGCAGACCGATACCAGGATCTTGCCATCCTATGGAACTGCCTCGGTGAGTTTTC
TCCTTCATTACAGAAACGGCTTTTTCAAAAATATGGTATTGATAATCCTGATATGAATAAATTGCAGTTT
CATTTGATGCTCGATGAGTTTTTCTAAGAATTAATTCATGAGCGGATACATATTTGAATGTATTTAGAAA
AATAAACAAATAGGGGTTCCGCGCACATTTCCCCGAAAAGTGCCACCTAAATTGTAAGCGTTAATATTTT
GTTAAAATTCGCGTTAAATTTTTGTTAAATCAGCTCATTTTTTAACCAATAGGCCGAAATCGGCAAAATC
CCTTATAAATCAAAAGAATAGACCGAGATAGGGT
[37 nt withheld, positions 2625-2661]
AAAGAACGTGGACTCCAACGTCAAAGG
[49 nt withheld, positions 2689-2737]
T
[91 nt withheld, positions 2739-2829]
G
[124 nt withheld, positions 2831-2954]
CCCATTCGCCA
Features (pLannotate 1.2.2; 11 found; start..end, strand, type, name):
     26..73      -  terminator     T7 terminator: transcription terminator for bacteriophage T7 RNA polymerase
     81..123     -  CDS            SET1 (fragment): solubility-enhancement tag derived from T7 phage gene 10B
    139..519     -  CDS            TTR (fragment): TTHY_HUMAN - Also known as PALB. Experimental evidence at protein level: Swiss-Prot protein existence level 1. Thyroid hormone-binding protein. Probably transports thyroxine from the bloodstream to the brain. From Homo sapiens (Human).
    530..552     -  RBS            RBS: efficient ribosome binding site from bacteriophage T7 gene 10 (Olins and Rangwala, 1989)
    567..591     -  protein_bind   lac operator: The lac repressor binds to the lac operator to inhibit transcription in E. coli. This inhibition can be relieved by adding lactose or isopropyl-β-D-thiogalactopyranoside (IPTG). lac repressor encoded by lacI
    592..610     -  promoter       T7 promoter: promoter for bacteriophage T7 RNA polymerase
    636..711     +  CDS            TcR (fragment): tetracycline efflux protein; tet; confers resistance to tetracycline
    882..1470    -  rep_origin     ori: high-copy-number ColE1/pMB1/pBR322/pUC origin of replication
   1592..2407    +  CDS            KanR: aminoglycoside phosphotransferase; aph(3')-Ia; confers resistance to kanamycin in bacteria or G418 (Geneticin®) in eukaryotes
   2416..2473    -  promoter       AmpR promoter (fragment): bla
   2526..2954    -  rep_origin     f1 ori (sequence partly withheld): f1 bacteriophage origin of replication; arrow indicates direction of (+) strand synthesis
