[The description below was written by a language model from this plasmid's Addgene catalogue record and pLannotate feature annotations shown in this document.]
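Description:
TTR A120S is a bacterial expression plasmid built on the pET29a backbone that carries human transthyretin (TTR), the thyroid hormone-binding transport protein, with an alanine-to-serine substitution at position 120. The mutation was introduced into a pre-existing wild-type TTR expression construct. The coding region lies downstream of a T7 promoter with an adjacent lac operator and the strong ribosome binding site from phage T7 gene 10, and transcription ends at a T7 terminator. This arrangement requires an E. coli host that supplies T7 RNA polymerase, and it is normally induced with IPTG. The feature table also flags a short fragment resembling a T7 gene 10B-derived solubility tag between the TTR coding sequence and the terminator. It is separated from the TTR annotation, and the record does not describe any fusion tag on the protein.

The plasmid is maintained through a ColE1/pMB1-type origin and selected with kanamycin via an aminoglycoside phosphotransferase gene. An f1 origin is also present, along with small remnants of a tetracycline resistance gene and the bla promoter. The catalogue lists a total size of about 5.8 kb, but the sequenced record is only about 3 kb. The depositor comments attribute a discrepancy to deletion of the lacI gene from the backbone, and no lacI feature is annotated. Repression through the lac operator would therefore depend on repressor from the host, although the depositor reports that TTR expression is unaffected. The construct is intended for producing recombinant mutant TTR, and the associated work concerns conformational fluctuations at the tetramer subunit interfaces that promote aggregation.
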