Addgene plasmid #238111: TTR A120S
Purpose: bacterial expression of human TTR mutant
Depositing lab: Peter Wright. Depositing organization: Scripps California (The Scripps Research Institute). Publication: Mispacking of the F87 sidechain drives aggregation-promoting conformational fluctuations in the subunit interfaces of the transthyretin tetramer. Sun X, Ferguson JA, Yang K, Stanfield RL, Dyson HJ, Wright PE. Protein Sci. 2024 Sep;33(9):e5101. doi: 10.1002/pro.5101. PubMed 39149996.
Backbone
  Vector backbone: pET29a
  Backbone manufacturer: emdmillipore
  Backbone size w/o insert (bp): 5371
  Total vector size (bp): 5758
  Vector type: Bacterial Expression
Growth in bacteria
  Bacterial resistance: Kanamycin, 50 μg/mL
  Growth temperature: 37°C
  Growth strain: DH5alpha
  Copy number: Low Copy
Gene/Insert
  Gene/Insert name: TTR
  Species: H. sapiens (human)
  Insert size (bp): 387
  Mutation: A120S
  Entrez Gene: TTR (a.k.a. ATTR, CTS, CTS1, HEL111, HsT2651, PALB, TBPA, TTN)
  Promoter: T7
  Cloning method: Ligation Independent Cloning
  Sequencing primers: 5′ T7; 3′ T7
Resource information
  A portion of this plasmid was derived from a plasmid made by: We made mutations on the wild type construct received from the Jeffery Kelly lab. Description of wild type TTR plasmid in Zhang et al. 2014 ACS Chem Biol (https://doi.org/10.1021/cb5004477).
Terms and licenses: Academic/Nonprofit Terms; Industry Terms: Not Available to Industry
Depositor comments: Addgene NGS result shows a deletion of the lacI gene from the backbone. This discrepancy was confirmed to not affect the expression of the TTR gene.
How to cite: TTR A120S was a gift from Peter Wright (Addgene plasmid # 238111 ; http://n2t.net/addgene:238111 ; RRID:Addgene_238111)
